Addgene plasmid #16178: pENTR-HBP1
Depositing lab: Huda Zoghbi. Depositing organization: Baylor College of Medicine. Publication: A protein-protein interaction network for human inherited ataxias and disorders of Purkinje cell degeneration. Lim J, Hao T, Shaw C, Patel AJ, Szabo G, Rual JF, Fisk CJ, Li N, Smolyar A, Hill DE, Barabasi AL, Vidal M, Zoghbi HY. Cell. 2006 May 19. 125(4):801-14. 10.1016/j.cell.2006.03.032 PubMed 16713569.
Backbone
  Vector backbone: pDONR223
  Backbone size w/o insert (bp): 5005
  Vector type: Mammalian Expression
Growth in bacteria
  Bacterial resistance: Spectinomycin, 50 μg/mL
  Growth temperature: 37°C
  Growth strain: DH5alpha
  Copy number: High Copy
Gene/Insert
  Gene/Insert name: HMG-box transcription factor 1 (alt name: HBP1)
  Species: H. sapiens (human)
  Insert size (bp): 1542
  Entrez Gene: HBP1
  Cloning method: Gateway Cloning; 5′ cloning site attP1 (destroyed during cloning); 3′ cloning site attP2 (destroyed during cloning)
  Sequencing primers: 5′ M13F; 3′ M13R
Terms and licenses: Academic/Nonprofit Terms; Industry Terms: Not Available to Industry
Depositor comments: Full-length human cDNAs were amplified using PCR primers and cloned into the pDONR223 "Donor" vector using the Gateway system as described (Rual et al., 2004), resulting in "Entry" clones. Reverse primers do not include stop codons. Forward primer: 5'-GGGGACAACTTTGTACAAAAAAGTTGGC ATGGTGTGGGAAGTGAAGAC-3'. Reverse primer: 5'-GGGGACAACTTTGTACAAGAAAGTTGG ATGTTGTTGTGAGCCTGAATTG-3'.
How to cite: pENTR-HBP1 was a gift from Huda Zoghbi (Addgene plasmid # 16178 ; http://n2t.net/addgene:16178 ; RRID:Addgene_16178)
