[The description below was written by a language model from this plasmid's Addgene catalogue record.]
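Description:
pENTR-HBP1 is a Gateway entry clone carrying the full-length human cDNA for HMG-box transcription factor 1 (HBP1), an insert of about 1.5 kb, in the pDONR223 donor backbone. It was made by amplifying the open reading frame with primers bearing attB tails and recombining the product into pDONR223 in a BP reaction. This consumes the vector's attP1 and attP2 sites, which the record notes as destroyed during cloning, and in the standard Gateway scheme leaves the insert flanked by attL sites. The plasmid is maintained at high copy number in standard E. coli cloning strains under spectinomycin selection. M13 forward and reverse primer sites flanking the cloning region allow sequence verification of the insert.

Although the catalogue lists the vector type as mammalian expression, the record names no promoter driving the insert, and an entry clone of this type normally serves as a shuttle rather than an expression construct. Its purpose is to transfer the HBP1 coding sequence by LR recombination into destination vectors that supply the promoter, tags and host-specific elements. The reverse primer omitted the stop codon, so the open reading frame is open at its 3′ end and can be fused in frame to C-terminal tags or domains as well as N-terminal ones. A destination vector must therefore provide a downstream stop codon. The clone was generated as part of a collection of human cDNAs used to map a protein–protein interaction network for inherited ataxias and Purkinje cell degeneration disorders. No feature table was supplied, so backbone details beyond those listed are not documented here.
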