>Addgene plasmid #16178 | pENTR-HBP1 | addgene partial sequence | sequence record 22479 | 16178 with M13-F20
TGCATATGATTTTATTTTGACTGATAGTGACCTGTTCGTTGCAACAAATTGATGAGCAATGCTTTTTTAT
AATGCCAACTTTGTACAAAAAAGTTGGCATGGTGTGGGAAGTGAAGACAAATCAGATGCCTAATGCAGTA
CAGAAACTCCTGTTGGTGATGGACAAGAGAGCCTCAGGAATGAATGACTCATTGGAGTTGCTGCAGTGTA
ATGAGAATTTGCCATCTTCACCTGGATATAACTCCTGTGATGAACACATGGAGCTTGATGACCTTCCTGA
ACTTCAGGCAGTTCAAAGTGATCCTACCCAATCTGGCATGTACCAGCTGAGTTCAGATGTTTCACATCAA
GAATACCCAAGATCATCTTGGAACCAAAATACCTCAGACATACCAGAAACTACTTACCGTGAAAATGAGG
TGGACTGGCTAACAGAATTGGCAAATATCGCGACCAGTCCACAAAGTCCACTGATGCAGTGCTCATTTTA
CAATAGATCATCTCCTGTACACATCATAGCCACTAGCAAAAGTTTACATTCCTATGCACGCCCTCCACCA
GTGTCCCTNCAAGCACTCT
